Addgene plasmid #27804: CTA
Depositing lab: Steven Vogel. Publication: Energy migration alters the fluorescence lifetime of Cerulean: implications for fluorescence lifetime imaging Forster resonance energy transfer measurements. Koushik SV, Vogel SS. J Biomed Opt. 2008 May-Jun;13(3):031204. doi: 10.1117/1.2940367. PubMed 18601528.
Backbone
  Vector backbone: pEGFP C1
  Backbone size w/o insert (bp): 3984
  Vector type: Mammalian Expression
  Selectable markers: Neomycin (select with G418)
Growth in bacteria
  Bacterial resistance: Kanamycin, 50 μg/mL
  Growth temperature: 37°C
  Growth strain: DH5alpha
  Copy number: High Copy
Gene/Insert
  Gene/Insert name: Cerulean Traf Amber
  Insert size (bp): 2138
  Cloning method: Restriction Enzyme; 5′ cloning site Nhe 1 (not destroyed); 3′ cloning site Bam HI (not destroyed)
  Sequencing primers: 5′ CCAAAATCAACGGGACTTTCC; 3′ CAGGTTCAGGGGGAGGTGTGG
Terms and licenses: Academic/Nonprofit Terms; Industry Terms: Not Available to Industry
Depositor comments: Contains TRAF2 nucleotides 874-1561 from NM_021138
How to cite: CTA was a gift from Steven Vogel (Addgene plasmid # 27804 ; http://n2t.net/addgene:27804 ; RRID:Addgene_27804)
