[The description below was written by a language model from this plasmid's Addgene catalogue record.]
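Description:
CTA is a mammalian expression plasmid built on the pEGFP-C1 backbone, carrying an insert named "Cerulean Traf Amber" of about 2.1 kb cloned between NheI and BamHI sites, both of which remain intact. The backbone contributes roughly 4 kb. It is maintained in E. coli as a high-copy plasmid under kanamycin selection, and stable mammalian transfectants can be selected with G418 through the neomycin resistance marker. The record does not list a promoter or a feature table. pEGFP-C1-type vectors normally drive expression from the CMV immediate-early promoter, with an SV40 polyadenylation signal downstream, and cloning at NheI would place the insert in the position normally occupied by the EGFP coding region, but neither point is stated explicitly.

As the name indicates, the payload joins Cerulean, a cyan fluorescent protein commonly used as a FRET donor, to a fragment of TRAF2 and then to Amber. The depositor notes that the TRAF2 portion corresponds to a defined segment of the TRAF2 mRNA reference sequence rather than the full-length gene. The record does not define Amber; in related FRET reference constructs it is a Venus-derived variant that folds but cannot act as a FRET acceptor, which makes it a structurally matched "dark" partner. The TRAF2 TRAF domain is known to trimerize, so the segment may serve as an oligomerizing spacer that brings several Cerulean molecules close together, though the record does not say this. The associated publication concerns how energy migration between Cerulean fluorophores alters their fluorescence lifetime. This fits use of CTA as a control or reference construct for fluorescence lifetime imaging FRET measurements in live mammalian cells.
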