>Addgene plasmid #27804 | CTA | addgene partial sequence | sequence record 34983 | 27804 with hTRAF2-R (5' GGGCTTCAATCTTGTCTTGG 3')
CGGCAGTCATGGCCACCCTCTCCACCTCCCTGTTCAGGACGCAGACAATGTTCTCAAAAGTGGCCGTCTT
CTTCTCCAGGCTCTCTCCGGACTTGTACAGCTCGTCCATGCCGAGAGTGATCCCGGCGGCGGTCACGAAC
TCCAGCAGGACCATGTGATCGCGCTTCTCGTTGGGGTCTTTGCTCAGCTTGGACTGGGTGCTCAGGTAGT
GGTTGTCGGGCAGCAGCACGGGGCCGTCGCCGATGGGGGTGTTCTGCTGGTAGTGGTCGGCGAGCTGCAC
GCTGCCGTCCTCGATGTTGTGGCGGATCTTGAAGTTGGCCTTGATGCCGTTCTTCTGCTTGTCGGCGGTG
ATATAGACGTTGTCGCTGATGGCGTTGTACTCCAGCTTGTGCCCCAGGATGTTGCCGTCCTCCTTGAAGT
CGATGCCCTTCAGCTCGATGCGGTTCACCAGGGTGTCGCCCTCGAACTTCACCTCGGCGCGGGTCTTGTA
GTTGCCGTCGTCCTTGAAGAAGATGGTGCGCTCCTGGACGTAGCCTTCGGGCATGGCGGACTTGAAGAAG
TCGTGCTGCTTCATGTGGTCGGGGTAGCGGGCGAAGCACTGCACGCCCCAGGTCAGGGTGGTCACGAGGG
TGGGCCAGGGCACGGGCAGCTTGCCGGTGGTGCAGATGAACTTCAGGGTCAGCTTGCCGTAGGTGGCATC
GCCCTCGCCCTCGCCGGACACGCTGAACTTGTGGCCGTTTACGTC
