>Addgene plasmid #27804 | CTA | addgene partial sequence | sequence record 34984 | 27804 with SV40pA-R (5' GAAATTTGTGATGCTATTGC 3')
CTGCATAACAGTTAACAACAACAATTGCATTCATTTTATGTTTCAGGTTCAGGGGGAGGTGTGGGAGGTT
TTTTAAAGCAAGTAAAACCTCTACAAATGTGGTATGGCTGATTATGATCAGTTATCTAGATCCGGTGGAT
CCCGGGCCCGCGGTACCGTCGACTGCAGCCTTGTACAGCTCGTCCATGCCGAGAGTGATCCCGGCGGCGG
TCACGAACTCCAGCAGGACCATGTGATCGCGCTTCTCGTTGGGGTCTTTGCTCAGCTTGGACTGGTAGCT
CAGGTAGTGGTTGTCGGGCAGCAGCACGGGGCCGTCGCCGATGGGGGTGTTCTGCTGGTAGTGGTCGGCG
AGCTGCACGCCGCCGTCCTCGATGTTGTGGCGGATCTTGAAGTTGGCCTTGATGCCGTTCTTCTGCTTGT
CGGCGGTGATATAGACGTTGTGGCTGTTGTAGTTGTACTCCAGCTTGTGCCCCAGGATGTTGCCGTCCTC
CTTGAAGTCGATGCCCTTCAGCTCGATGCGGTTCACCAGGGTGTCGCCCTCGAACTTCACCTCGGCGCGG
GTCTTGTAGTTGCCGTCGTCCTTGAAGAAGATGGTGCGCTCCTGGACGTAGCCTTCGGGCATGGCGGACT
TGAAGAAGTCGTGCTGCTTCATGTGGTCGGGGTAGCGGGCGAAGCACTGCAGGCCGCAGCCGAGGGTGGT
CACGAGGGTGGGCCAGGGCACGGGCAGCTTGCCGGTGGTGCAGATGAGCTTCAGGGTCAGCTTGCCGTAG
GTGGCATCGCCCTCGCCCTCGCCGGACACGCTGAACTTGTGGCCGTTTACGTCGCCGTCCAGCTCGACCA
GGATGGGCACCACCCCGGTGAACAGCTCCTCGCCCTTGCTCACAGATCTGA
